>Addgene plasmid #43741 | IV-AGG | depositor partial sequence | sequence record 59006 | IV-AGG sequence 279 bps
CGTCTCGACTCACCCCAGAGCAGGTCGTGGCAATCGCCTCCAACATTGGCGGGAAACAGGCACTCGAGAC
TGTCCAGCGCCTGCTTCCCGTGCTGTGCCAAGCGCACGGCCTCACCCCAGAGCAGGTCGTGGCAATCGCG
AGCAATAACGGCGGAAAACAGGCTTTGGAAACGGTGCAGAGGCTCCTTCCAGTGCTGTGCCAAGCGCACG
GATTAACCCCAGAGCAGGTCGTGGCAATCGCGAGCAATAAGGGCGGAAGACCCGCACTGGAGAGAGACG
