>Addgene plasmid #43741 | IV-AGG | addgene partial sequence | sequence record 62210 | M13-F20 5'-TGTAAAACGACGGCCAGT-3'
CTATAGGGCGAATTGGGCCCTCTAGATGCATGCTCGAGCGGCCGCCAGTGTGATGGATATCTGCAGAATT
CGCCCTTATATAGATGCCGTCCTAGCGCGTCTCGACTCACCCCAGAGCAGGTCGTGGCAATCGCCTCCAA
CATTGGCGGGAAACAGGCACTCGAGACTGTCCAGCGCCTGCTTCCCGTGCTGTGCCAAGCGCACGGCCTC
ACCCCAGAGCAGGTCGTGGCAATCGCGAGCAATAACGGCGGAAAACAGGCTTTGGAAACGGTGCAGAGGC
TCCTTCCAGTGCTGTGCCAAGCGCACGGATTAACCCCAGAGCAGGTCGTGGCAATCGCGAGCAATAAGGG
CGGAAGACCCGCACTGGAGAGAGACGTGGGCACAGGAAAGATACTTAAGGGCGAATTCCAGCACACTGGC
GGCCGTTACTAGTGGATCCGAGCTCGGTACCAAGCTTGATGCATAGCTTGAGTATTCTATAGTGTCACCT
AAATAGCTTGGCGTAATCATGGTCATAGCTGTTTCCTGTGTGAAATTGTTATCCGCTCACAATTCCACAC
AACATACGAGCCGGAAGCATAAAGTGTAAAGCCTGGGGTGCCTAATGAGTGAGCTAACTCACATTAATTG
CGTTGCGCTCACTGCCCGCTTTCCAGTCGGGAAACCTGTCGTGCCAGCTGCATTAATGAATCGGCCAACG
CGCGGGGAGAGGCGGTTTGCGTATTGGGCGCTCTTCCGCTTCCTCGCTCACTGACTCGCTGCGCTCGGTC
GTTCGGCTGCGGCGAGCGGTATCAGCTCACTCAAAGGCGGTAATACGGTTATCCACAGAATCAGGGGATA
ACGCAGGAAAGAACATGTGAGCAAAAGGCCAGCA
