[The description below was written by a language model from this plasmid's Addgene catalogue record.]
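Description:
IV-AGG is a bacterial cloning plasmid built on the commercial pCRII-TOPO backbone (about 4.0 kb without insert), into which a 279 bp synthetic fragment was introduced by TOPO cloning. It is a high-copy plasmid propagated in E. coli, and the backbone carries both ampicillin and kanamycin resistance markers, so either or both antibiotics can be used for selection. The insert is flanked by the standard T7 and M13-reverse priming sites of the vector, which are the listed sequencing primers. No mammalian promoter, reporter or expression cassette is recorded, and the vector type is given only as bacterial cloning, so the plasmid serves as a storage and source vector for its insert rather than as an expression construct.

The record does not describe the content of the insert beyond its name, synthetic origin and size. The plasmid was deposited in connection with a TALEN genome-editing system developed for generating human stem cell-based disease models. In that context, the name plausibly denotes a pre-assembled block of TAL effector repeats recognising the triplet A-G-G and intended for position IV in an ordered, modular assembly; three repeats of roughly 100 bp each would be broadly consistent with the 279 bp insert. This interpretation is an inference from the name and the associated work and is not stated in the catalogue fields. On that reading, the plasmid would be one member of a library of repeat modules that are excised or amplified and joined in a defined order to build custom TALE DNA-binding arrays, which are then fused to a nuclease domain in a separate expression vector. No feature table was provided, so the precise boundaries and flanking assembly sites of the insert cannot be described.
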