Addgene plasmid #43741: IV-AGG
Depositing lab: Chad Cowan & Kiran Musunuru. Depositing organization: Harvard University. Publication: A TALEN Genome-Editing System for Generating Human Stem Cell-Based Disease Models. Ding Q, Lee YK, Schaefer EA, Peters DT, Veres A, Kim K, Kuperwasser N, Motola DL, Meissner TB, Hendriks WT, Trevisan M, Gupta RM, Moisan A, Banks E, Friesen M, Schinzel RT, Xia F, Tang A, Xia Y, Figueroa E, Wann A, Ahfeldt T, Daheron L, Zhang F, Rubin LL, Peng LF, Chung RT, Musunuru K, Cowan CA. Cell Stem Cell. 2012 Dec 12. pii: S1934-5909(12)00645-5. doi: 10.1016/j.stem.2012.11.011. PubMed 23246482.
Backbone
  Vector backbone: pCRII-TOPO
  Backbone manufacturer: Invitrogen
  Backbone size w/o insert (bp): 3973
  Vector type: Bacterial Cloning
Growth in bacteria
  Bacterial resistance: Ampicillin and Kanamycin, 100 & 50 μg/mL
  Growth temperature: 37°C
  Growth strain: Top10
  Copy number: High Copy
Gene/Insert
  Gene/Insert name: IV-AGG
  Species: Synthetic
  Insert size (bp): 279
  Cloning method: TOPO Cloning
  Sequencing primers: 5′ T7; 3′ M13-rev
Terms and licenses: Academic/Nonprofit Terms; Industry Terms: Not Available to Industry
How to cite: IV-AGG was a gift from Chad Cowan & Kiran Musunuru (Addgene plasmid # 43741 ; http://n2t.net/addgene:43741 ; RRID:Addgene_43741)
